Addgene plasmid #20431: pWZL Neo Myr Flag BMX
Depositing lab: William Hahn & Jean Zhao. Depositing organization: Dana-Farber Cancer Institute. Publication: Integrative Genomic Approaches Identify IKBKE as a Breast Cancer Oncogene (Kinase Library Clones). Boehm JS, Zhao JJ, Yao J, Kim SY, Firestein R, Dunn IF, Sjostrom SK, Garraway LA, Weremowicz S, Richardson AL, Greulich H, Stewart CJ, Mulvey LA, Shen RR, Ambrogio L, Hirozane-Kishikawa T, Hill DE, Vidal M, Meyerson M, Grenier JK, Hinkle G, Root DE, Roberts TM, Lander ES, Polyak K, Hahn WC. Cell. 2007 Jun 15. 129(6):1065-1079. 10.1016/j.cell.2007.03.052 PubMed 17574021.
Backbone
  Vector backbone: pWZL-Neo-Myr-Flag-DEST
  Backbone manufacturer: William Hahn Lab (available at Addgene, #15300)
  Vector type: Mammalian Expression, Retroviral
  Selectable markers: Neomycin (select with G418)
Growth in bacteria
  Bacterial resistance: Ampicillin, 100 μg/mL
  Growth temperature: 37°C
  Growth strain: Stbl3
  Growth instructions: Stbl3 cells to prevent recombination.
  Copy number: Unknown
Gene/Insert
  Gene/Insert name: BMX (alt name: BMX non-receptor tyrosine kinase)
  Species: H. sapiens (human)
  GenBank ID: NM_001721
  Entrez Gene: BMX (a.k.a. ETK, PSCTK2, PSCTK3)
  Tag / fusion protein: Myr (N terminal on backbone); Flag (N terminal on backbone)
  Cloning method: Gateway Cloning
  Sequencing primers: 5′ pWZL-Fwd (GAA CCT CCT CGT TCG ACC); 3′ pWZL-Rev (TTC CGG GCC CTC ACA TTG)
Resource information
  A portion of this plasmid was derived from a plasmid made by: 1-D9
Terms and licenses: Academic/Nonprofit Terms; Industry Terms: Not Available to Industry
Depositor comments: ORFs were cloned into Gateway compatible pEntry vectors. An LR recombination reaction was performed to move the ORF to pWZL-Neo-Myr-Flag DEST such that the ORF would have 5' myristoylation and flag tags. This plasmid is part of a kinase library, and the gene has been verified, but has not been fully sequenced for minor mutations. Please see the following link for plasmids from this article that are not part of the kinase library http://www.addgene.org/pubmed/17574021
How to cite: pWZL Neo Myr Flag BMX was a gift from William Hahn & Jean Zhao (Addgene plasmid # 20431 ; http://n2t.net/addgene:20431 ; RRID:Addgene_20431)
