[The description below was written by a language model from this plasmid's Addgene catalogue record.]
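Description:
pWZL Neo Myr Flag BMX is a retroviral mammalian expression plasmid built on the Gateway-compatible pWZL-Neo-Myr-Flag-DEST backbone. It is propagated in bacteria under ampicillin selection, using a recombination-deficient strain because the repeated retroviral sequences can recombine. Its copy number is not recorded. Transduced or transfected mammalian cells are selected through the neomycin resistance marker using G418. No feature table accompanies the record, so the promoter driving the insert, the arrangement linking the insert to the neomycin marker and the bacterial origin of replication are not explicitly stated. In retroviral vectors of this kind, expression typically depends on the viral long terminal repeats, and a packaging signal allows the transcript to be packaged into virions when packaging functions are supplied in trans.

The insert is the human open reading frame for BMX, a non-receptor tyrosine kinase also known as ETK. It was first cloned into a Gateway entry vector and then moved into the destination vector by an LR recombination reaction. This places the ORF in frame behind two backbone-encoded N-terminal elements, a myristoylation signal and a Flag epitope. The myristoylation sequence directs lipid modification and membrane targeting of the fusion protein, a strategy commonly used to promote activation of kinases. The Flag tag allows detection or immunoprecipitation.

The construct belongs to a library of myristoylated kinase clones assembled for functional genomic screening for oncogenic kinases in a breast cancer study. The identity of the gene has been verified, but the clone has not been fully sequenced, so minor mutations cannot be excluded.
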