>Addgene plasmid #20431 | pWZL Neo Myr Flag BMX | addgene partial sequence | sequence record 26253 | 20431 with pWZL-Fwd
TCCTTCTCTAGGCGCCGGCCGGATCCAGAATTCGCCACCATGGGGTCTTCAAAATCTAAACCAAAGGACC
CCAGCCAGCGCCGGCGCAGGATCCGAGGTTACCTTGACTACAAAGACGATGACGACAAGCAATTGACAAG
TTTGTACAAAAAAGTTGGCATGGATACAAAATCTATTCTAGAAGAACTTCTTCTCAAAAGATCACAGCAA
AAGAAGAAAATGTCACCAAATAATTACAAAGAACGGCTTTTTGTTTTGACCAAAACAAACCTTTCCTACT
ATGAATATGACAAAATGAAAAGGGGCAGCAGAAAAGGATCCATTGAAATTAAGAAAATCAGATGTGTGGA
GAAAGTAAATCTCGAGGAGCAGACGCCTGTAGAGAGACAGTACCCATTTCAGATTGTCTATAAAGATGGG
CTTCTCTATGTCTATGCATCAAATGAAGAGAGCCGAAGTCAGTGGTTGAAAGCATTACAAAAAGAGATAA
GGGGTAACCCCCACCTGCTGGTCAAGTACCATAGTGGGTTCTTCGTGGACGGGAAGTTCCTGTGTTGCCA
GCAGAGCTGTAAAGCAGCCCCAGGATGTACCCTCTGGGAAGCATATGCTAATCTGCATACTGCAGTCAAT
GAAGAGAAACACAGAGTTCCCACCTTCCCAGACAGAGTGCTGAAGATACCTCGGGCAGTTCCTGTTCTCA
AAATGGATGCACCATCTTCAAGTACCACCCTAGCCCAATATGACAACGAATCAAAGAAAAACTAT
